>Addgene plasmid #147361 | pAc5.1B-lambdaN-HA-DmNot1-R1267A-dsRNAres_R | depositor full sequence | sequence record 289808 | Full Sequence
CTTCAAGGAATTAATTCTATATTCTAAAAACACAAATGATACTTCTAAAAAAAATCATGAATGGCATCAA
CTCTGAATCAAATCTTTGCAGATGCACCTACTTCTCATTTCCACTGTCACATCATTTTTCCAGATCTCGC
TGCCTGTTATGTGGCCCACAAACCAAGACACGTTTTATGGCCATTAAAGCTGGCTGATCGTCGCCAAACA
CCAAATACATATCAATATGTACATTCGAGAAAGAAGCGATCAAAGAAGCGTCTTCGGGCGAGTAGGAGAA
TGCGGAGGAGAAGGAGAACGAGCTGATCTAGTATCTCTCCACAATCCAATGCCAACTGACCAACTGGCCA
TATTCGGAGCAATTTGAAGCCAATTTCCATCGCCTGGCGATCGCTCCATTCTTGGCTATATGTTTTTCAC
CGTTCCCGGGGCCATTTTCAAAGACTCGTCGGTAAGATAAGATTGTGTCACTCGCTGTCTCTCTTCATTT
GTCGAAGAATGCTGAGGAATTTCGCGATGACGTCGGCGAGTATTTTGAAGAATGAGAATAATTTGTATTT
ATACGAAAATCAGTTAGTGGAATTTTCTACAAAAACATGTTATCTATAGATAATTTTGTTGCAAAATATG
TTGACTATGACAAAGATTGTATGTATATACCTTTAATGTATTCTCATTTTCTTATGTATTTATAATGGCA
ATGATGATACTGATGATATTTTAAGATGATGCCAGACCACAGGCTGATTTCTGCGTCTTTTGCCGAACGC
AGTGCATGTGCGGTTGTTGTTTTTTGGAATAGTTTCAATTTTCGGACTGTCCGCTTTGATTTCAGTTTCT
TGGCTTATTCAAAAAGCAAAGTAAAGCCAAAAAAGCGAGATGGCAATACCAAATGCGGCAAAACGGTAGT
GGAAGGAAAGGGGTGCGGGGCAGCGGAAGGAAGGGTGGGGCGGGGCGTGGCGGGGTCTGTGGCTGGGCGC
GACGTCACCGACGTTGGAGCCACTCCTTTGACCATGTGTGCGTGTGTGTATTATTCGTGTCTCGCCACTC
GCCGGTTGTTTTTTTCTTTTTATCTCGCTCTCTCTAGCGCCATCTCGTACGCATGCTCAACGCACCGCAT
GTTGCCGTGTCCTTTATGCGTCATTTTGGCTCGAAATAGGCAATTATTTAAACAAAGATTAGTCAACGAA
AACGCTAAAATAAATAAGTCTACAATATGGTTACTTATTGCCATGTGTGTGCAGCCAACGATAGCAACAA
AAGCAACAACACAGTGGCTTTCCCTCTTTCACTTTTTGTTTGCAAGCGCGTGCGAGCAAGACGGCACGAC
CGGCAAACGCAATTACGCTGACAAAGAGCAGACGAAGTTTTGGCCGAAAAACATCAAGGCGCCTGATACG
AATGCATTTGCAATAACAATTGCGATATTTAATATTGTTTATGAAGCTGTTTGACTTCAAAACACACAAA
AAAAAAAATAAAACAAATTATTTGAAAGAGAATTAGGAATCGGACAGCTTATCGTTACGGGCTAACAGCA
CACCGAGACGAAATAGCTTACCTGACGTCACAGCCTCTGGAAGAACTGCCGCCAAGCAGAGAGAGAGAGA
AAAAGAGGGAGAGCAGCTTAGACCGCATGTGCTTGTGTGTGAGGCGTCTCTCTCTTCGTCTCCTGTTTGC
GCAAACGCATAGACTGCACTGAGAAAATCGATTACCTATTTTTTATGAATGAATATTTGCACTATTACTA
TTCAAAACTATTAAGATAGCAATCACATTCAATAGCCAAATACTATACCACCTGAGCGATGCAACGAAAT
GATCAATTTGAGCAAAAATGCTGCATATTTAGGACGGCATCATTATAGAAATGCTTCTTGCTGTGTACTT
TTCTCTCGTCTGGCAGCTGTTTCGCCGTTATTGTTAAAACCGGCTTAAGTTAGGTGTGTTTTCTACGACT
AGTGATGCCCCTACTAGAAGATGTGTGTTGCACAAATGTCCCTGAATAACCAATTTGAAGTGCAGATAGC
AGTAAACGTAAGCTAATATGAATATTATTTAACTGTAATGTTTTAATATCGCTGGACATTACTAATAAAC
CCACTATAAACACATGTACATATGTATGTTTTGGCATACAATGAGTAGTTGGGGAAAAAATGTGTAAAAG
CACCGTGACCATCACAGCATAAAGATAACCAGCTGAAGTATCGAATATGAGTAACCCCCAAATTGAATCA
CATGCCGCAACTGATAGGACCCATGGAAGTACACTCTTCATGGCGATATACAAGACACACACAAGCACGA
ACACCCAGTTGCGGAGGAAATTCTCCGTAAATGAAAACCCAATCGGCGAACAATTCATACCCATATATGG
TAAAAGTTTTGAACGCGACTTGAGAGCGGAGAGCATTGCGGCTGATAAGGTTTTAGCGCTAAGCGGGCTT
TATAAAACGGGCTGCGGGACCAGTTTTCATATCACTACCGTTTGAGTTCTTGTGCTGTGTGGATACTCCT
CCCGACACAAAGCCGCTCCATCAGCCAGCAGTCGTCTAATCCAGAGACCCCGGATCGGGGTACCAACATG
GACGCACAAACACGACGACGTGAGCGTCGCGCTGAGAAACAAGCTCAATGGAAAGCTGCAAACGGTGGAT
CTCCTCCACATATGGCTTACCCATACGATGTTCCAGATTACGCTCCTCCAAGCTTAATTAAGATGAACGT
AGAGAGCCAACTGAAGACACCGCCAACGCACATTCGAAATCTGGTCAAGCACGTGAACAAGCGAAATTTT
AATGAGAGCAGCGAGCAAATAAATCAGTTCGTTAAAGAGCACGGCCTGGAAGCGGATCGCAGCAGCCTGC
GCCACCTGTTCTCCGTGATCAACTTCAGCGATCTCGTGCCATCAGTTACGGTCCAGCTGCAGGCGAAGCT
CCTGGGCATCCAGTTGGAGCGTCAGCTTCACAGTTCATCGTTTGTGTCCAACATCTGCTACGCTTTTGAC
CAGTTCTTCGCCAGCAACCAGAAGTCCCTGAAGCCTGTTGCGGTAGCGGATCTCGTTGGCCAGGTCGCCC
GACTGACCGGCATCAACAAGGTTTGTGAGTGCGTCTTTGCCTTGGCCTTGACCCACTCCTCGTACACAGA
ACTCAAACATTCTGCCAGGAACAACCTAAAAGGTAGCCTCAGCGAACTTATAGACTCTTACTTGGGTAAT
AAAGGCACCGGCCCAGCCGACAGCGGTCTCCGGGAGATCTCCTTCGATCTACTGCAGTATTTGCTGTGCT
GCCTTAGCGAGTACGTACAACCGCAGGTGGAAGCACAGTTTTTGATCAAGCTTCGTGAGGAGTTTCCGCG
CCAGGCGGTACCGCTGGTTCTAGCGCCGTTCCTTTACGGCTCGACGACGGCGACGATTGCGGGAGCAGGT
GCCAGCGAAACGGATGCGGAGGCCGAAGCGACGACTAATAGCAACAGCTCCAGTTTCGAAGCAGATGCTT
TGAACGAGGTGGGAATCGAGGATATTTATGACCATTTAAGCGAGATAATATTCACCAACCAGGGCAAAAA
TAATATTATGGACACATCTTGGATTAATCTAATCCTTGAAATCGGTTATGAATTTACATCGAGCGTTGAA
GAGTGTAAGAATCATTTGTGTTCCCGCGAGCGAGAACGCGCTGAGCTCCAGTCCAAAGATGTCGCCAAGA
TCGTGGGTCTTATGTGCCGACGGCACTCCTCCCTGCTCGATTGTAATGTGAATCTACCGACGCCGGCGAA
CTTCTGGCCTGGTCAGGGACAGGGCGGTGGCAGCAACAGCAGTGGCTCTTCGCAGACACAAATCACTCCG
CAGCAACAGAACCCGGGCAGCAGTAACAACAACGATGGCAGCGATGGCAATTCGTCCAGTGATAAGAAGG
ACAAGAAGGAGACGACGGAGGCCACGCAAACTTGGAAGCCAGATGTCTTTGTGCAGGCGCTCAAGGAGGT
GGTGCCTCAGCTCAACTGGAAGGACGTGTGCATGGAACTTGATCATCCCGAGTTCGTGCTGAAGGATCGC
ATCGGTTTGGAGCTTTTGCTCACCATCCTTCGGCTGGCCACTGGCTCTAACATATTTCCACATCCAGAAT
GCATTTACCGTCACTGGGCAAACACGGAAGGTCAGCTGTCGCTTATCGCGACAATGCTGAAGAACCCGGA
TCTCTTTTCCTTCGCCGACTTTGTATTTAGCCAGCCAGCGTTGGATGTGCTTAAGACAGCTCCGGATGCG
GACAATAAGGAGATCTCGTCCTGGAAGTCGCTTCACCTGGTGGAGGTGCTGCTCTCCATTGCGGACAAGG
GATACTATACGCAGGTCCATGAGCTATTCAAGTTCCCAGCGCAGAACTGTCCCGATGTGCTATTTTTGGC
CTTATTGAACACAAGTCCGCCTATGACGCCACTGCGTCAGGATCTGTTTAACCAACTGATACCAACGTTC
CTTGGCAACCATCCCAACTCGAACGTGATCTTGGCCAGCGCCTGGAGCTCGAACAGCTTCCAACTTCGTT
CCAATATCATGAATGCTATGTCCGAGTGGTATCTCCGAGGCAATGAGTTCGATCAGGTGAAACTGTCGCG
CATCCTGGATCTTGCCCAGGATTTAAAAGCGCTATCAGCGCTGCTCAACGCCCGTTCATTTTTATTCATT
ATCGACCTGGCTTGCCTTGCCTCTCGGCGCGAGTACCTGAAGCTGGAAAAGTGGCTTACCGATAAAATTC
GCGAACATGGAGAGCCTTTTATGCAGGCTATAATCAAGGTTCTGCACCGCCGCTGCCCGCAGGTTATCAA
CGCCAAAGTGCCAGAGGATCAGCTGCCTCCCAAGCAGGCGCAGCTTTTGCCCGAGACAGTTACAACCATG
ATCAACTGTCTGCAAACGTGCATCAATAACTGCATGCAGCCGGAGATGGTCGAAGTCATCATGCAAATGA
CCGCGAACGTGGCGATTATGGCTAACATGGCGCGTGCCCAACAGCAGCAGCAGCCAGGATTGGTTCCGCC
GCCTCCACCAACAATTCTGCGCGGCCATCGTGGTATGGATCTGCCTGGAGGCATAGTCCCTCCGCCACCG
CAGCAACCGTTCTCCGGAAACCTCAACGCGCAGATGTTTGGACCAGGAATGGATCCGCTAACGAATATGT
CCAACAACTTAGCCGGCCTCAACCTCAGCGGCCCGAACGGAGCATTTAATTTTGGAAACATGCTAACTTC
TCCATCGCGTCTGATGACTCCGGGAGCCAATCCCTATCCGCTGAACCTCATGCAGATGCCGCAGGCTCCG
CCACCACCCAACGTAGGAAACCTAGGCCGCATGCTGCCAGGGGGTCCACAACAGCAGACTCCAACGCCGA
CTCCAACGGCCCCCAATCCAAACAACCCTGTGATGGCCGATCTCCAGATACCTGTGTCAAAGGAAGTTGA
AGACGAGGTCAACTCATACTTTCAGCGCATCTACAACCACCAGCCGAATCCAACGCTGTCCATCGATGAA
GTGCTGGACATTTTGCAAAGATTTAAAGAGTCAAGTAACCGGCGCGAGCAGGAAGTCTTTTTGTGCATGC
TGCGCAATCTGTTCGAGGAATATCGCTTTTTCTGTCAATACCCAGAGAAAGAGCTACAGATTACTGCGCA
GCTATTTGGTGGCATTATTGATCGTAACCTGGTGCCCACTTTTGTTGCACTGGGCCTTTCTCTGCGCTGT
GTCTTGGATGCCCTCCGCAAGCCCGATGGATCTAAGCTTTACTATTTCGGTGTGACGGCACTGGACAGAT
TCAGAACTCGATTGCACACCTACAACAAATACTGCGAGCATATCCGCTCCATTCCTCACTTCTCTGACTT
CCCGCCGCACCTTATTCAGTATGTGGAATACGGAATGCACGGCCAGGAGCCGCCGCCGCAGAAGTTGATT
GGACTCAGCAATACGATTCCTTCGGCGATATCTAGCGGACCAGGAACGGAACCAATTTACAGGAATAGCT
CCATGTTAGGTAATATGCCCGCTGCCACCCCGGGATCGGGACCGAAATCAAACGCTGCTGTATCGCATGC
CACGAGAATGAAGTCCATCGCCAATGCCACCAATATCGACACACTTTTGGTGGCCAACCAGGAAGAGAAA
GTGACTGTGCCACCAGAGCCTGTGCAGGACAAAACTGCCTTTATTTTCAACAACTTGAGCCAGCTGAACA
TACCGCAGAAGTGCGATGAGATAAAGGAGATTATGACCAAGGAGTATTGGCCGTGGCTAGCGCAATATCT
GGTCCTCAAACGCGCATCAATGGAGTTCAACTTCCACACACTATATTACAACTTTTTGGATGCCCTTAAA
AACGGCGAGATCAACCGATTCGTAACCAAAGAGACCCTACGCAACATCAAGGTACTCTTGCGCTCCGATA
AGGGAGTTATTAATTTCTCCGATCGAAGTCTGTTGAAGAACCTCGGACACTGGTTGGGCATGATGACCTT
AGGTCGCAATGCCCCCATCCTGCAGTTGGATCTGGATCTTAAATCCCTTTTGGCTGAGGCTTACCACAAG
GGCCAGCAGGAACTGCTTTTTGTGGTTCCTTTCGTAGCCAAGATCCTTGAGTCATCCGCCAAGTCTCGCA
TCTTCCGATCGCCCAATCCATGGACAATGGGTATCATGTACGTGCTTGCTGAGCTTCACCAGGAGCCAGA
CCTTAAGCTGAACCTGAAGTTTGAAATCGAAGTACTCTGCAAAACACTTAATCTGGAGTTGGCCAAGTTG
CGACAAGTGATCTACCTGAAGGATCCCAATCGAACTCACCGGATTGAAGAGCAGATGTCGCAACCAAAAC
CGAAACAACTTGAGCCAGTGGCTTCTGCGCCAGCTCTACCGCGTGAACAGCAATCCCCGGCACAACCTCC
GCCACCACCACAACAGCAGCAACCACCGCAGCAGCAGGTACCTCCACCGCCATCCTCTGCGGACGTGGAC
GCCCAAAATGCGGCCGCTATGATGATGGCAGCGGGCGGAGCTAATAGTACTCCTGGATCGGTATCTTCGC
CCAATCTACCCACCGATTCCAGCCAGGTGGCACTACCGCCACCAGAGCCGCGCTATTCATACGTGGACGT
AAACGTGAGCAACTTCCAGCTTATTGGTCAGCAGTTGGTACTGCCACCCAATACTCCGTTCCTGCACGCC
AATCCCGGAATCAAACACATGGTCGTCAACGCCGTGGAGCGCACGATAACCGACTGGTTGCAGCCTATTG
TGGACCGAAGCATCCGCATTGCCTGTGCCACCACCGAGCAGATCATCCGCAAGGACTTCGCCCTGGATGC
TGACGAGAACCGAATGCGCACTGCCGCTCATCAGATGGTACGAAACCTTGCCGCCGGCATGGCCATGATT
ACCGGTAAGGATGAGATAGCGCGTGCTATTAGCCAGAATCTGCACAAGGCCTTGCTGTCGGGTCTAAATG
GGATGCCCAGCATGGCTGAGATCCAAGCTGCTGCTATGCAGTTAGCCAGCGAAAATGTTGAGCTAGTTTG
CGCTTTCATTCAGAAAACATCTGCTGAAAAGGCAGCCGCAGAGATCGATAGGCGTCTAAGCACCGATTTC
GAGACCAGAAAAATTGCTCGTGAAGAGGGCAACCGCTTTGTGGACGCCCAGATCCTCACCTATCAACAGG
AGCGTCTTCCAGAAGCAGTGCGCATCAAGGTGGGCGCGGCTCCAGCTACACTTTATGCTGTGTACTCGGA
GTTCGCTAGAAGCATACCTGGCTTCCAGCAGATGAGCGATCGCGATATTGCCCTGTTTGTGCCCAAGCCG
ACGGATTTGTCTCAGCCAAATGTGTTTGCTAATGATGATAGCATGGTATACGGGGAACTGGCTAGCAAAA
TGGAGGCCTTCATGAACACGGCAATCGGAGTGCCGACACTCCAGATCCAGGCTAGCAAGATGCACATGCT
ACTCAACGCCCTGATAGCGACGCGTCGACTGCGTGACCAAGAGTCTGCCTTTAATCTGCTGACCCGCGCG
GTCGAGGGTTTGACCGAAGGATTGGTCAATATGCATGAAAACATGGAGCAAATGAAGATGTACCAAAACA
TCCATCTCCGTATCCTTGGCTTGCTGAACAACAGTTTCGGTGCTCCAAACACAGAGCGAGCGGTAACAAA
GTGTTTCTTCGATATCCGAGAGGAGGTGCGATATAACGTGGAGGCAGCTCGCGCTTTGATTACGTCGCAC
TTTGTCAATCTGAATCAGTTTGACGGAATGCTACGCGACTGCATGGACAACGGAAACAATTATGTGGCTA
TATCGTTCGGTATCGCACTGCTGGAGCGCCTCATCATGGACGATCGAGTGATTAATATTGTTTCGGACAA
CGAATTCATGGCAACTGTTGAGCTGCTAGGTAGGCTGACCCAACACCGTCACCGCTACCCCGAGTGTATC
GTCAACGCCATCGACACCCTGTGGTCCGGCAATTTCAATAGCTCCTCCGATTATTCCCCCTTTAATGGAA
ACGACCGCTATCTGAGCGGCGCTAGCCACTATATTCATAGCGGAATGCACCATGTCCGCTCGTGTGACAC
CGACGACCCCCCCGGACTCCAGGAAAAAACCGAATTCTTGTTGAAAGACTGGGTGGCCTTGTATACCCAG
CAAAATCAACAATCGACCCGTGACGCCCGTAATTTTGGCGCCTTCGTGCAAAAAATGAATACCTACGGCA
TTTTGAAGACCGATGATCTGATTACGCGCTTCTTTCGTCAAGCTACCCATATCTGTACCGACGTCGTCTA
TCGTATGTTTGCTGAACCCAGCCTTCCCATTAATCAAGCTAAGAATAAAATTTTTCAATGGATTGACGCC
TTTGTGCACTTGATCGCCATGCTGGTCCGCCATTCGGGAGAGGCCGGCAACCCCACGACGAAAATTAATT
TGCTCAATAAAGTCTTGGGAATCGTCTTGGGCACCTTGATCAAAGATCACGAAATGCGCGGAGTGTCCTT
TCAACAAGTGGGATATCACCGTTTTTTTATGATGTTGTTTATGGAATTGTGTACCGCTGACGTCATCCTG
GAAAGCTTGATGCATAGCATCGTCAGCGCTTTTGCTTACACATATCACTTGTTGAATCCCAGCGTGGCTC
CGGGATTCTGCTTTGCTTGGTTGGAGCTCATTTCGCATCGCGTCTTCCTGGGCCGCATCCTGGTCCAAAT
TCCCGGGCAAAAGGGCTGGCCACTTTACGCTCAATTGCTGCAGGACCTTTTTAAATATCTTGCGCCCTTC
TTACGCAACACTGAGCTCGGCAAACCAGTCCAGCTTTTGTACAAGGGGACGCTACGTGTTCTGCTCGTTC
TGCTTCACGACTTCCCGGAGTTCTTGTGCGACTATCATTTTGGGTTCTGTGACACCATCCCGCCCAATTG
CGTCCAGATGCGTAACATCATCCTGTCGGCGTTTCCGCGCAACATGCGCTTGCCCGATCCCTTCACGCCC
AACCTAAAAGTGGACATGCTGTCGGACAGTAGTAATGCGCCTAAGGTGCTCAGTAGCTACATTATGAACA
TCCAGCCCGCGAACTTTAAGAAGGATTTGGACTCGTACCTCAAGGCCCGGGCGCCAGTTACTTTTCTATC
GGAATTACGTGGTCACTTGCAGGTGACAAGCGAGCCAGGAACTCGTTACAACATGGCGCTGATGAATGCT
CTGGTCATGTATGTGGGAACTCAGGCGATTGCTTTGATCAGAAACAAAAACTTTGTGCCCAACACCTCGA
ACATAGCACACAGCGCCCACATGGATATCTTCCAGAATCTTGCTGTTGACTTGGATACGGAGGGTCGCTA
TCTGTTCTTGAATGCGATTGCGAACCAGTTGCGCTATCCCAACAGCCACACGCACTACTTCAGCTGTGCG
GTGCTGCATCTGTTTGCCGAGGCCAACTCGGAGGCAATTCAGGAGCAGATCACTCGCGTACTTCTGGAAC
GATTGATCGTGAACCGCCCGCATCCTTGGGGACTGTTGATCACTTTTATTGAGCTGATCAAAAATCCCAT
CTACAAGTTCTGGGACCATGACTTTGTGCACTGTGCGCCAGAGATCACCAAGCTCTTTGAATCGGTGGCC
CGTTCCTGTCTGGCCAAGTCGAACGTCACCCAGCAGTTGAACATGCCCGTCGTCGATGGCGAGGGCCAGG
AGGTAGCCACCATCAACTGATCTAGAGGGCCCGCGGTTCGAAGGTAAGCCTATCCCTAACCCTCTCCTCG
GTCTCGATTCTACGCGTACCGGTCATCATCACCATCACCATTGAGTTTAAACCCGCTGATCAGCCTCGAC
TGTGCCTTCTAAGGCCTGAGCTCGCTGATCAGCCTCGATCGAGGATCCAGACATGATAAGATACATTGAT
GAGTTTGGACAAACCACAACTAGAATGCAGTGAAAAAAATGCTTTATTTGTGAAATTTGTGATGCTATTG
CTTTATTTGTAACCATTATAAGCTGCAATAAACAAGTTAACAACAACAATTGCATTCATTTTATGTTTCA
GGTTCAGGGGGAGGTGTGGGAGGTTTTTTAAAGCAAGTAAAACCTCTACAAATGTGGTATGGCTGATTAT
GATCAGTCGACCGATGCCCTTGAGAGCCTTCAACCCAGTCAGCTCCTTCCGGTGGGCGCGGGGCATGACT
ATCGTCGCCGCACTTATGACTGTCTTCTTTATCATGCAACTCGTAGGACAGGTGCCGGCAGCGCTCTGGG
TCATTTTCGGCGAGGACCGCTTTCGCTGGAGCGCGACGATGATCGGCCTGTCGCTTGCGGTATTCGGAAT
CTTGCACGCCCTCGCTCAAGCCTTCGTCACTGGTCCCGCCACCAAACGTTTCGGCGAGAAGCAGGCCATT
ATCGCCGGCATGGCGGCCGACGCGCTGGGCTACGTCTTGCTGGCGTTCGCGACGCGAGGCTGGATGGCCT
TCCCCATTATGATTCTTCTCGCTTCCGGCGGCATCGGGATGCCCGCGTTGCAGGCCATGCTGTCCAGGCA
GGTAGATGACGACCATCAGGGACAGCTTCAAGGATCGCTCGCGGCTCTTACCAGCCAGCAAAAGGCCAGG
AACCGTAAAAAGGCCGCGTTGCTGGCGTTTTTCCATAGGCTCCGCCCCCCTGACGAGCATCACAAAAATC
GACGCTCAAGTCAGAGGTGGCGAAACCCGACAGGACTATAAAGATACCAGGCGTTTCCCCCTGGAAGCTC
CCTCGTGCGCTCTCCTGTTCCGACCCTGCCGCTTACCGGATACCTGTCCGCCTTTCTCCCTTCGGGAAGC
GTGGCGCTTTCTCAATGCTCACGCTGTAGGTATCTCAGTTCGGTGTAGGTCGTTCGCTCCAAGCTGGGCT
GTGTGCACGAACCCCCCGTTCAGCCCGACCGCTGCGCCTTATCCGGTAACTATCGTCTTGAGTCCAACCC
GGTAAGACACGACTTATCGCCACTGGCAGCAGCCACTGGTAACAGGATTAGCAGAGCGAGGTATGTAGGC
GGTGCTACAGAGTTCTTGAAGTGGTGGCCTAACTACGGCTACACTAGAAGGACAGTATTTGGTATCTGCG
CTCTGCTGAAGCCAGTTACCTTCGGAAAAAGAGTTGGTAGCTCTTGATCCGGCAAACAAACCACCGCTGG
TAGCGGTGGTTTTTTTGTTTGCAAGCAGCAGATTACGCGCAGAAAAAAAGGATCTCAAGAAGATCCTTTG
ATCTTTTCTACGGGGTCTGACGCTCAGTGGAACGAAAACTCACGTTAAGGGATTTTGGTCATGAGATTAT
CAAAAAGGATCTTCACCTAGATCCTTTTAAATTAAAAATGAAGTTTTAAATCAATCTAAAGTATATATGA
GTAAACTTGGTCTGACAGTTACCAATGCTTAATCAGTGAGGCACCTATCTCAGCGATCTGTCTATTTCGT
TCATCCATAGTTGCCTGACTCCCCGTCGTGTAGATAACTACGATACGGGAGGGCTTACCATCTGGCCCCA
GTGCTGCAATGATACCGCGAGACCCACGCTCACCGGCTCCAGATTTATCAGCAATAAACCAGCCAGCCGG
AAGGGCCGAGCGCAGAAGTGGTCCTGCAACTTTATCCGCCTCCATCCAGTCTATTAATTGTTGCCGGGAA
GCTAGAGTAAGTAGTTCGCCAGTTAATAGTTTGCGCAACGTTGTTGCCATTGCTGCAGGCATCGTGGTGT
CACGCTCGTCGTTTGGTATGGCTTCATTCAGCTCCGGTTCCCAACGATCAAGGCGAGTTACATGATCCCC
CATGTTGTGCAAAAAAGCGGTTAGCTCCTTCGGTCCTCCGATCGTTGTCAGAAGTAAGTTGGCCGCAGTG
TTATCACTCATGGTTATGGCAGCACTGCATAATTCTCTTACTGTCATGCCATCCGTAAGATGCTTTTCTG
TGACTGGTGAGTACTCAACCAAGTCATTCTGAGAATAGTGTATGCGGCGACCGAGTTGCTCTTGCCCGGC
GTCAACACGGGATAATACCGCGCCACATAGCAGAACTTTAAAAGTGCTCATCATTGGAAAACGTTCTTCG
GGGCGAAAACTCTCAAGGATCTTACCGCTGTTGAGATCCAGTTCGATGTAACCCACTCGTGCACCCAACT
GATCTTCAGCATCTTTTACTTTCACCAGCGTTTCTGGGTGAGCAAAAACAGGAAGGCAAAATGCCGCAAA
AAAGGGAATAAGGGCGACACGGAAATGTTGAATACTCATACTCTTCCTTTTTCAATATTATTGAAGCATT
TATCAGGGTTATTGTCTCATGAGCGGATACATATTTGAATGTATTTAGAAAAATAAACAAATAGGGGTTC
CGCGCACATTTCCCCGAAAAGTGCCACCTGACGTCTAAGAAACCATTATTATCATGACATTAACCTATAA
AAATAGGCGTATCACGAGGCCCTTTCGT
Features (pLannotate 1.2.2; 10 found; start..end, strand, type, name):
     56..2568    +  promoter       Ac5 promoter: Drosophila melanogaster actin 5C promoter
   2588..2653    +  CDS            N (fragment): REGN_LAMBD - Experimental evidence at protein level: Swiss-Prot protein existence level 1. Plays a role as a transcriptional antitermination factor that allows the virus to initiate its lytic phase. Activates expression of the delayed viral early genes by modifying host RNA polymerase (RNAP) into a form that is resistant to termination signals. This antitermination function requires the host NusA protein which serves to stabilize the interaction between antitermination protein N and host RNA polymerase. From Escherichia phage lambda (Bacteriophage lambda).
   2678..2704    +  CDS            3xHA (fragment): three tandem HA epitope tags
  10263..10304   +  CDS            V5 tag: epitope tag from simian virus 5
  10404..10538   -  polyA_signal   SV40 poly(A) signal: SV40 polyadenylation signal
  10561..10645   -  CDS            large T antigen (fragment): large T antigen from SV40 (simian virus 40)
  10646..11116   +  CDS            TcR (fragment): tetracycline efflux protein; tet; confers resistance to tetracycline
  11160..11748   -  rep_origin     ori: high-copy-number ColE1/pMB1/pBR322/pUC origin of replication
  11919..12779   -  CDS            AmpR: β-lactamase; bla; confers resistance to ampicillin, carbenicillin, and related antibiotics
  12780..12884   -  promoter       AmpR promoter: bla
