[The description below was written by a language model from this plasmid's Addgene catalogue record and pLannotate feature annotations shown in this document.]
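Description:
pAc5.1B-lambdaN-HA-DmNot1-R1267A-dsRNAres_R is an insect-cell expression plasmid of about 13 kb. The catalogue lists the backbone as unknown, but the name and the annotated parts point to a pAc5.1-type vector. It is maintained in E. coli through a ColE1/pUC-family origin and selected with ampicillin via the bla gene and its own promoter. The catalogue records it as low copy, even though the annotation tool describes this origin class as high copy. A partial tetracycline-resistance fragment and a short SV40 large T fragment are also annotated; these appear to be nonfunctional backbone remnants.

Expression is driven by the constitutive Drosophila melanogaster actin 5C promoter. Directly downstream lie a short fragment of the bacteriophage lambda N protein and an HA epitope sequence. After these comes a large unannotated stretch of roughly 7.5 kb that fits the stated insert, Drosophila Not1, the scaffold subunit of the CCR4-NOT deadenylase complex. A vector-derived V5 tag sequence and an SV40 polyadenylation signal follow; the record does not say whether V5 is read in frame with the insert. The lambda N peptide is commonly used to tether a fusion protein to reporter mRNAs carrying BoxB hairpins, while HA allows detection.

The insert name indicates an R1267A substitution and a "dsRNAres" version, which implies silent changes that let the transcript escape dsRNA-mediated knockdown of endogenous Not1. The record lists ten silent changes and two non-silent ones (N605S, K759M) relative to the reference transcript. Such a design suits complementation and tethering assays in fly cells, consistent with the associated study of the CAF1–NOT1 interaction. The depositor's sequence may be theoretical rather than fully verified.
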