Addgene plasmid #147361: pAc5.1B-lambdaN-HA-DmNot1-R1267A-dsRNAres_R
Purpose: Insect Expression of DmNot1-R1267A-dsRNAres
Depositing lab: Elisa Izaurralde. Depositing organization: Max Planck Institute for Developmental Biology. Publication: The structural basis for the interaction between the CAF1 nuclease and the NOT1 scaffold of the human CCR4-NOT deadenylase complex. Petit AP, Wohlbold L, Bawankar P, Huntzinger E, Schmidt S, Izaurralde E, Weichenrieder O. Nucleic Acids Res. 2012 Nov;40(21):11058-72. doi: 10.1093/nar/gks883. Epub 2012 Sep 12. PubMed 22977175.
Backbone
  Vector backbone: Unknown
  Vector type: Insect Expression
Growth in bacteria
  Bacterial resistance: Ampicillin, 100 μg/mL
  Growth temperature: 37°C
  Growth strain: DH5alpha
  Copy number: Low Copy
Gene/Insert
  Gene/Insert name: DmNot1-R1267A-dsRNAres
  Species: D. melanogaster (fly)
  Mutation: 10 silent mutations and two non silent N605S, K759M compared to the sequence given by NCBI: NM_001103772.2.
  Entrez Gene: Not1 (a.k.a. Dmel_CG34407, CG1874, CG1884, CG34407, Dmel\CG34407, Dmel_CG1874, Dmel_CG1884, NOT, NOT1, anon-EST:Liang-1.29, anon-WO0118547.221, clone 1.29, not1)
  Cloning method: Unknown
Terms and licenses: Academic/Nonprofit Terms; Industry Terms: Not Available to Industry
Depositor comments: Plasmids from this collection were made available to the research community and donated after the lab closed. Please note that the sequence provided by the depositing laboratory may be theoretical/predicted or based on Sanger sequencing results. There may be discrepancies between sequencing results obtained by Addgene and the depositor sequence. If an Addgene verified sequence is not available, please contact before placing your order to request that our lab fully sequence the plasmid.
How to cite: pAc5.1B-lambdaN-HA-DmNot1-R1267A-dsRNAres_R was a gift from Elisa Izaurralde (Addgene plasmid # 147361 ; http://n2t.net/addgene:147361 ; RRID:Addgene_147361)
